Addgene plasmid #184121: NTERY03
Purpose: Nanopore-addressable protein reporter for expression in bacterial cells.
Depositing lab: Jeff Nivala. Depositing organization: University of Washington. Publication: Multiplexed direct detection of barcoded protein reporters on a nanopore array. Cardozo N, Zhang K, Doroschak K, Nguyen A, Siddiqui Z, Bogard N, Strauss K, Ceze L, Nivala J. Nat Biotechnol. 2022 Jan;40(1):42-46. doi: 10.1038/s41587-021-01002-6. Epub 2021 Aug 12. PubMed 34385692.
Backbone
  Vector backbone: pCDB180
  Vector type: Bacterial Expression
Growth in bacteria
  Bacterial resistance: Kanamycin, 50 μg/mL
  Growth temperature: 37°C
  Growth strain: DH5alpha
  Copy number: High Copy
Gene/Insert
  Gene/Insert name: NTERY03
  Promoter: T7
  Cloning method: Gibson Cloning
  Sequencing primers: 5′ atgactatgacaagactgaagatttcgaaaactctgctggctg
Terms and licenses: Academic/Nonprofit Terms; Industry Terms: Not Available to Industry
How to cite: NTERY03 was a gift from Jeff Nivala (Addgene plasmid # 184121 ; http://n2t.net/addgene:184121 ; RRID:Addgene_184121)
