[The description below was written by a language model from this plasmid's Addgene catalogue record and pLannotate feature annotations shown in this document.]
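Description:
NTERY03 is a 6,391-nt bacterial expression plasmid built on the pCDB180 backbone, a pET-style vector, and encodes one member of a family of nanopore-addressable protein reporters intended for production in bacterial cells. It is maintained under kanamycin selection through an aph(3')-Ia KanR gene and replicates from a ColE1/pMB1-type origin. The catalogue lists it as high copy, although the feature table also shows the pBR322-derived bom site and the rop gene, which normally moderates copy number. An f1 origin is present for single-stranded DNA production, and remnants of a tetracycline resistance gene flank the lacI cassette as non-functional backbone fragments.

Expression is driven by a T7 promoter followed by a lac operator and the phage T7 gene 10 ribosome binding site, and it ends at a T7 terminator. A plasmid-borne lacI gene with its own promoter supplies repressor, so transcription requires a host providing T7 RNA polymerase and can be induced with IPTG. The annotated open reading frame begins with E. coli OsmY, a periplasmic protein often used as a fusion partner to promote export of recombinant proteins. A 9xHis affinity tag and yeast SMT3 (SUMO) follow it. Roughly 240 nt downstream of SMT3 carry no annotation apart from a short match to a T7 gene 10B-derived solubility tag. This region presumably holds the reporter-specific sequence that distinguishes NTERY03 from related constructs, but the record does not describe its composition. According to the associated publication title, such reporters serve as barcoded proteins that can be detected directly and in multiplex on a nanopore array.
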