Features (pLannotate 1.2.2; 20 found; start..end, strand, type, name):
    260..551     -  CDS            TcR (fragment): tetracycline efflux protein; tet; confers resistance to tetracycline
    566..587     -  protein_bind   CAP binding site: CAP binding activates transcription in the presence of cAMP. E. coli catabolite activator protein
    600..1682    -  CDS            lacI: lac repressor; lacI; The lac repressor binds to the lac operator to inhibit transcription in E. coli. This inhibition can be relieved by adding lactose or isopropyl-β-D-thiogalactopyranoside (IPTG).
   1683..1760    -  promoter       lacI promoter: lacI
   1768..2047    -  CDS            TcR (fragment): tetracycline efflux protein; tet; confers resistance to tetracycline
   2073..2091    +  promoter       T7 promoter: promoter for bacteriophage T7 RNA polymerase
   2096..2112    +  protein_bind   lac operator: The lac repressor binds to the lac operator to inhibit transcription in E. coli. This inhibition can be relieved by adding lactose or isopropyl-β-D-thiogalactopyranoside (IPTG). lac repressor encoded by lacI
   2131..2153    +  RBS            RBS: efficient ribosome binding site from bacteriophage T7 gene 10 (Olins and Rangwala, 1989)
   2161..2763    +  CDS            osmY: OSMY_ECOLI - Experimental evidence at protein level: Swiss-Prot protein existence level 1. From Escherichia coli (strain K12).
   2770..2796    +  CDS            9xHis: 9xHis affinity tag
   2806..3108    +  CDS            SMT3: SMT3_YEAST - Experimental evidence at protein level: Swiss-Prot protein existence level 1. Not known; suppressor of MIF2 mutations. From Saccharomyces cerevisiae (strain ATCC 204508 / S288c) (Baker's yeast).
   3351..3400    +  CDS            SET1 (fragment): solubility-enhancement tag derived from T7 phage gene 10B
   3408..3455    +  terminator     T7 terminator: transcription terminator for bacteriophage T7 RNA polymerase
   3492..3920    +  rep_origin     f1 ori (sequence partly withheld): f1 bacteriophage origin of replication; arrow indicates direction of (+) strand synthesis
   3973..4030    +  promoter       AmpR promoter (fragment): bla
   4039..4854    -  CDS            KanR: aminoglycoside phosphotransferase; aph(3')-Ia; confers resistance to kanamycin in bacteria or G418 (Geneticin®) in eukaryotes
   4976..5564    +  rep_origin     ori: high-copy-number ColE1/pMB1/pBR322/pUC origin of replication
   5750..5889    -  misc_feature   bom: basis of mobility region from pBR322
   5991..6182    -  CDS            rop: Rop protein, which maintains plasmids at low copy number; rop
   6199..188     +  CDS            YPB1_ECOLX (across the origin): Protein predicted: Swiss-Prot protein existence level 4. From Escherichia coli.
>Addgene plasmid #184121 | NTERY03 | addgene full sequence | sequence record 365939 | Addgene NGS Result
TTCCACAGGGTAGCCAGCAGCATCCTGCGATGCAGATCCGGAACATAATGGTGCAGGGCGCTGACTTCCG
CGTTTCCAGACTTTACGAAACACGGAAACCGAAGACCATTCATGTTGTTGCTCAGGTCGCAGACGTTTTG
CAGCAGCAGTCGCTTCACGTTCGCTCGCGTATCGGTGATTCATTCTGCTAACCAGTAAGGCAACCCCGCC
AGCCTAGCCGGGTCCTCAACGACAGGAGCACGATCATGCGCACCCGTGGGGCCGCCATGCCGGCGATAAT
GGCCTGCTTCTCGCCGAAACGTTTGGTGGCGGGACCAGTGACGAAGGCTTGAGCGAGGGCGTGCAAGATT
CCGAATACCGCAAGCGACAGGCCGATCATCGTCGCGCTCCAGCGAAAGCGGTCCTCGCCGAAAATGACCC
AGAGCGCTGCCGGCACCTGTCCTACGAGTTGCATGATAAAGAAGACAGTCATAAGTGCGGCGACGATAGT
CATGCCCCGCGCCCACCGGAAGGAGCTGACTGGGTTGAAGGCTCTCAAGGGCATCGGTCGAGATCCCGGT
GCCTAATGAGTGAGCTAACTTACATTAATTGCGTTGCGCTCACTGCCCGCTTTCCAGTCGGGAAACCTGT
CGTGCCAGCTGCATTAATGAATCGGCCAACGCGCGGGGAGAGGCGGTTTGCGTATTGGGCGCCAGGGTGG
TTTTTCTTTTCACCAGTGAGACGGGCAACAGCTGATTGCCCTTCACCGCCTGGCCCTGAGAGAGTTGCAG
CAAGCGGTCCACGCTGGTTTGCCCCAGCAGGCGAAAATCCTGTTTGATGGTGGTTAACGGCGGGATATAA
CATGAGCTGTCTTCGGTATCGTCGTATCCCACTACCGAGATGTCCGCACCAACGCGCAGCCCGGACTCGG
TAATGGCGCGCATTGCGCCCAGCGCCATCTGATCGTTGGCAACCAGCATCGCAGTGGGAACGATGCCCTC
ATTCAGCATTTGCATGGTTTGTTGAAAACCGGACATGGCACTCCAGTCGCCTTCCCGTTCCGCTATCGGC
TGAATTTGATTGCGAGTGAGATATTTATGCCAGCCAGCCAGACGCAGACGCGCCGAGACAGAACTTAATG
GGCCCGCTAACAGCGCGATTTGCTGGTGACCCAATGCGACCAGATGCTCCACGCCCAGTCGCGTACCGTC
TTCATGGGAGAAAATAATACTGTTGATGGGTGTCTGGTCAGAGACATCAAGAAATAACGCCGGAACATTA
GTGCAGGCAGCTTCCACAGCAATGGCATCCTGGTCATCCAGCGGATAGTTAATGATCAGCCCACTGACGC
GTTGCGCGAGAAGATTGTGCACCGCCGCTTTACAGGCTTCGACGCCGCTTCGTTCTACCATCGACACCAC
CACGCTGGCACCCAGTTGATCGGCGCGAGATTTAATCGCCGCGACAATTTGCGACGGCGCGTGCAGGGCC
AGACTGGAGGTGGCAACGCCAATCAGCAACGACTGTTTGCCCGCCAGTTGTTGTGCCACGCGGTTGGGAA
TGTAATTCAGCTCCGCCATCGCCGCTTCCACTTTTTCCCGCGTTTTCGCAGAAACGTGGCTGGCCTGGTT
CACCACGCGGGAAACGGTCTGATAAGAGACACCGGCATACTCTGCGACATCGTATAACGTTACTGGTTTC
ACATTCACCACCCTGAATTGACTCTCTTCCGGGCGCTATCATGCCATACCGCGAAAGGTTTTGCGCCATT
CGATGGTGTCCGGGATCTCGACGCTCTCCCTTATGCGACTCCTGCATTAGGAAGCAGCCCAGTAGTAGGT
TGAGGCCGTTGAGCACCGCCGCCGCAAGGAATGGTGCATGCAAGGAGATGGCGCCCAACAGTCCCCCGGC
CACGGGGCCTGCCACCATACCCACGCCGAAACAAGCGCTCATGAGCCCGAAGTGGCGAGCCCGATCTTCC
CCATCGGTGATGTCGGCGATATAGGCGCCAGCAACCGCACCTGTGGCGCCGGTGATGCCGGCCACGATGC
GTCCGGCGTAGAGGATCGAGATCGATCTCGATCCCGCGAAATTAATACGACTCACTATAGGGAAATTGTG
AGCGGATAACAATTCCCCTCTAGAAATAATTTTGTTTAACTTTAAGAAGGAGATATACATATGACTATGA
CAAGACTGAAGATTTCGAAAACTCTGCTGGCTGTAATGTTGACCTCTGCCGTCGCGACCGGCTCTGCCTA
CGCGGAAAACAACGCGCAGACTACCAATGAAAGCGCAGGGCAAAAAGTCGATAGCTCTATGAATAAAGTC
GGTAATTTCATGGATGACAGCGCCATCACCGCGAAAGTGAAGGCGGCCCTGGTGGATCATGACAACATCA
AGAGCACCGATATCTCTGTAAAAACCGATCAAAAAGTCGTGACCCTGAGCGGTTTCGTTGAAAGCCAGGC
CCAGGCCGAAGAGGCAGTGAAAGTGGCGAAAGGCGTTGAAGGGGTGACCTCTGTCAGCGACAAACTGCAC
GTTCGCGACGCTAAAGAAGGCTCGGTGAAGGGCTACGCGGGTGACACCGCCACCACCAGTGAAATCAAAG
CCAAACTGCTGGCGGACGATATCGTCCCTTCCCGTCATGTGAAAGTTGAAACCACCGACGGCGTGGTTCA
GCTCTCCGGTACCGTCGATTCTCAGGCACAAAGTGACCGTGCTGAAAGTATCGCCAAAGCGGTAGATGGT
GTGAAAAGCGTTAAAAATGATCTGAAAACTAAGATGGGTCACCACCACCACCACCACCACCACCACCACG
GTAGCCTGCAAGATTCGGAAGTCAACCAAGAAGCAAAGCCGGAAGTCAAGCCGGAAGTGAAACCGGAAAC
CCATATTAACCTGAAAGTTAGTGACGGCAGCTCTGAAATTTTCTTTAAGATCAAAAAGACCACGCCGCTG
CGTCGCCTGATGGAAGCGTTTGCCAAACGTCAGGGCAAGGAAATGGATAGCCTGCGTTTCCTGTATGACG
GTATTCGCATCCAGGCAGATCAAGCGCCGGAAGACCTGGACATGGAAGACAACGACATCATTGAAGCCCA
CCGTGAACAGATTGGTGGTGGTGGTTATTACTATGGGAGCGGAGGGTCTGGGTCTAGCGGGGATGGTGGG
TCGTCTGGGGGGAGCGGCGGTTCGGGTTCATCTGGTGACGGCGGTTCCTCGGGTGGTTCCGGGGGAGATG
GTTCTTCCGGAGATGGCGGGAGTGATGGGGACTCTGATGGTTCGGATGGTGACGGGGACAGTGATGGTGA
TGACGGAGGGGACGACGAGGATGACGGTTCAGACGATTAATGAGGCGGCTCGAGGATCCGGCTGCTAACA
AAGCCCGAAAGGAAGCTGAGTTGGCTGCTGCCACCGCTGAGCAATAACTAGCATAACCCCTTGGGGCCTC
TAAACGGGTCTTGAGGGGTTTTTTGCTGAAAGGAGGAACTATATCCGGATTGGCGAATGGG
[124 nt withheld, positions 3492-3615]
C
[91 nt withheld, positions 3617-3707]
A
[49 nt withheld, positions 3709-3757]
CCTTTGACGTTGGAGTCCACGTTCTTT
[37 nt withheld, positions 3785-3821]
ACCCTATCTCGGTCTATTCTTTTGATTTATAAGGGATTTTGCCGATTTCGGCCTATTGGTTAAAAAATGA
GCTGATTTAACAAAAATTTAACGCGAATTTTAACAAAATATTAACGCTTACAATTTAGGTGGCACTTTTC
GGGGAAATGTGCGCGGAACCCCTATTTGTTTATTTTTCTAAATACATTCAAATATGTATCCGCTCATGAA
TTAATTCTTAGAAAAACTCATCGAGCATCAAATGAAACTGCAATTTATTCATATCAGGATTATCAATACC
ATATTTTTGAAAAAGCCGTTTCTGTAATGAAGGAGAAAACTCACCGAGGCAGTTCCATAGGATGGCAAGA
TCCTGGTATCGGTCTGCGATTCCGACTCGTCCAACATCAATACAACCTATTAATTTCCCCTCGTCAAAAA
TAAGGTTATCAAGTGAGAAATCACCATGAGTGACGACTGAATCCGGTGAGAATGGCAAAAGTTTATGCAT
TTCTTTCCAGACTTGTTCAACAGGCCAGCCATTACGCTCGTCATCAAAATCACTCGCATCAACCAAACCG
TTATTCATTCGTGATTGCGCCTGAGCGAGACGAAATACGCGATCGCTGTTAAAAGGACAATTACAAACAG
GAATCGAATGCAACCGGCGCAGGAACACTGCCAGCGCATCAACAATATTTTCACCTGAATCAGGATATTC
TTCTAATACCTGGAATGCTGTTTTCCCGGGGATCGCAGTGGTGAGTAACCATGCATCATCAGGAGTACGG
ATAAAATGCTTGATGGTCGGAAGAGGCATAAATTCCGTCAGCCAGTTTAGTCTGACCATCTCATCTGTAA
CATCATTGGCAACGCTACCTTTGCCATGTTTCAGAAACAACTCTGGCGCATCGGGCTTCCCATACAATCG
ATAGATTGTCGCACCTGATTGCCCGACATTATCGCGAGCCCATTTATACCCATATAAATCAGCATCCATG
TTGGAATTTAATCGCGGCCTAGAGCAAGACGTTTCCCGTTGAATATGGCTCATAACACCCCTTGTATTAC
TGTTTATGTAAGCAGACAGTTTTATTGTTCATGACCAAAATCCCTTAACGTGAGTTTTCGTTCCACTGAG
CGTCAGACCCCGTAGAAAAGATCAAAGGATCTTCTTGAGATCCTTTTTTTCTGCGCGTAATCTGCTGCTT
GCAAACAAAAAAACCACCGCTACCAGCGGTGGTTTGTTTGCCGGATCAAGAGCTACCAACTCTTTTTCCG
AAGGTAACTGGCTTCAGCAGAGCGCAGATACCAAATACTGTCCTTCTAGTGTAGCCGTAGTTAGGCCACC
ACTTCAAGAACTCTGTAGCACCGCCTACATACCTCGCTCTGCTAATCCTGTTACCAGTGGCTGCTGCCAG
TGGCGATAAGTCGTGTCTTACCGGGTTGGACTCAAGACGATAGTTACCGGATAAGGCGCAGCGGTCGGGC
TGAACGGGGGGTTCGTGCACACAGCCCAGCTTGGAGCGAACGACCTACACCGAACTGAGATACCTACAGC
GTGAGCTATGAGAAAGCGCCACGCTTCCCGAAGGGAGAAAGGCGGACAGGTATCCGGTAAGCGGCAGGGT
CGGAACAGGAGAGCGCACGAGGGAGCTTCCAGGGGGAAACGCCTGGTATCTTTATAGTCCTGTCGGGTTT
CGCCACCTCTGACTTGAGCGTCGATTTTTGTGATGCTCGTCAGGGGGGCGGAGCCTATGGAAAAACGCCA
GCAACGCGGCCTTTTTACGGTTCCTGGCCTTTTGCTGGCCTTTTGCTCACATGTTCTTTCCTGCGTTATC
CCCTGATTCTGTGGATAACCGTATTACCGCCTTTGAGTGAGCTGATACCGCTCGCCGCAGCCGAACGACC
GAGCGCAGCGAGTCAGTGAGCGAGGAAGCGGAAGAGCGCCTGATGCGGTATTTTCTCCTTACGCATCTGT
GCGGTATTTCACACCGCAATGGTGCACTCTCAGTACAATCTGCTCTGATGCCGCATAGTTAAGCCAGTAT
ACACTCCGCTATCGCTACGTGACTGGGTCATGGCTGCGCCCCGACACCCGCCAACACCCGCTGACGCGCC
CTGACGGGCTTGTCTGCTCCCGGCATCCGCTTACAGACAAGCTGTGACCGTCTCCGGGAGCTGCATGTGT
CAGAGGTTTTCACCGTCATCACCGAAACGCGCGAGGCAGCTGCGGTAAAACTCATCAGCGTGGTCGTGAA
GCGATTCACAGATGTCTGCCTGTTCATCCGCGTCCAGCTCGTTGAGTTTCTCCAGAAGCGTTAATGTCTG
GCTTCTGATAAAGCGGGCCATGTTAAGGGCGGTTTTTTCCTGTTTGGTCACTGATGCCTCCGTGTAAGGG
GGATTTCTGTTCATGGGGGTAATGATACCGATGAAACGAGAGAGGATGCTCACGATACGGGTTACTGATG
ATGAACATGCCCGGTTACTGGAACGTTGTGAGGGTAAACAACTGGCGGTATGGATGCGGCGGGACCAGAG
AAAAATCACTCAGGGTCAATGCCAGCGCTTCGTTAATACAGATGTAGGTG
